>Addgene plasmid #218244 | pCW57-CMV-MAAP2 | addgene full sequence | sequence record 449684 | Addgene NGS Result
AATTCTCGACCTCGAGACAAATGGCAGTATTCATCCACAATTTTAAAAGAAAAGGGGGGATTGGGGGGTA
CAGTGCAGGGGAAAGAATAGTAGACATAATAGCAACAGACATACAAACTAAAGAATTACAAAAACAAATT
ACAAAAATTCAAAATTTTCGGGTTTATTACAGGGACAGCAGAGATCCACTTTGGCCGCGAATCGATGCGT
TGACATTGATTATTGACTAGTTATTAATAGTAATCAATTACGGGGTCATTAGTTCATAGCCCATATATGG
AGTTCCGCGTTACATAACTTACGGTAAATGGCCCGCCTGGCTGACCGCCCAACGACCCCCGCCCATTGAC
GTCAATAATGACGTATGTTCCCATAGTAACGCCAATAGGGACTTTCCATTGACGTCAATGGGTGGAGTAT
TTACGGTAAACTGCCCACTTGGCAGTACATCAAGTGTATCATATGCCAAGTACGCCCCCTATTGACGTCA
ATGACGGTAAATGGCCCGCCTGGCATTATGCCCAGTACATGACCTTATGGGACTTTCCTACTTGGCAGTA
CATCTACGTATTAGTCATCGCTATTACCATGGTGATGCGGTTTTGGCAGTACATCAATGGGCGTGGATAG
CGGTTTGACTCACGGGGATTTCCAAGTCTCCACCCCATTGACGTCAATGGGAGTTTGTTTTGGCACCAAA
ATCAACGGGACTTTCCAAAATGTCGTAACAACTCCGCCCCATTGACGCAAATGGGCGGTAGGCGTGTACG
GTGGGAGGTCTATATAAGCAGAGCTCTCTGGCTAACTAGAGAACCCACTGCTTACTGGCTTATCGAAATT
AATACGACTCACTATAGGGAGACCCAAGCTTGGTACCACCGGTGCCACCATGGCCCACCACCACCAAAGC
CCGCAGAGCGGCATAAGGACGACAGCAGGGGTCTTGTGCTTCCTGGGTACAAGTACCTCGGACCCTTCAA
CGGACTCGACAAGGGAGAGCCGGTCAACGAGGCAGACGCCGCGGCCCTCGAGCACGACAAAGCCTACGAC
CGGCAGCTCGACAGCGGAGACAACCCGTACCTCAAGTACAACCACGCCGACGCGGAGTTTCAGGAGCGCC
TTAAAGAAGATACGTCTTTTGGGGGCAACCTCGGACGAGCAGTCTTCCAGGCGAAAAAGAGGGTTCTTGA
ACCTCTGGGCCTGGTTGAGGAACCTGTTAAGACGGCTCCGGGAAAAAAGAGGCCGGTAACCTAGGCTGCA
GACGCGTTGTACAGGATCCGGGGTTGGGGTTGCGCCTTTTCCAAGGCAGCCCTGGGTTTGCGCAGGGACG
CGGCTGCTCTGGGCGTGGTTCCGGGAAACGCAGCGGCGCCGACCCTGGGTCTCGCACATTCTTCACGTCC
GTTCGCAGCGTCACCCGGATCTTCGCCGCTACCCTTGTGGGCCCCCCGGCGACGCTTCCTGCTCCGCCCC
TAAGTCGGGAAGGTTCCTTGCGGTTCGCGGCGTGCCGGACGTGACAAACGGAAGCCGCACGTCTCACTAG
TACCCTCGCAGACGGACAGCGCCAGGGAGCAATGGCAGCGCGCCGACCGCGATGGGCTGTGGCCAATAGC
GGCTGCTCAGCAGGGCGCGCCGAGAGCAGCGGCCGGGAAGGGGCGGTGCGGGAGGCGGGGTGTGGGGCGG
TAGTGTGGGCCCTGTTCCTGCCCGCGCGGTGTTCCGCATTCTGCAAGCCTCCGGAGCGCACGTCGGCAGT
CGGCTCCCTCGTTGACCGAATCACCGACCTCTCTCCCCAGCAATTCACCATGACCGAGTACAAGCCCACG
GTGCGCCTCGCCACCCGCGACGACGTCCCCAGGGCCGTACGCACCCTCGCCGCCGCGTTCGCCGACTACC
CCGCCACGCGCCACACCGTCGATCCGGACCGCCACATCGAGCGGGTCACCGAGCTGCAAGAACTCTTCCT
CACGCGCGTCGGGCTCGACATCGGCAAGGTGTGGGTCGCGGACGACGGCGCCGCGGTGGCGGTCTGGACC
ACGCCGGAGAGCGTCGAAGCGGGGGCGGTGTTCGCCGAGATCGGCCCGCGCATGGCCGAGTTGAGCGGTT
CCCGGCTGGCCGCGCAGCAACAGATGGAAGGCCTCCTGGCGCCGCACCGGCCCAAGGAGCCCGCGTGGTT
CCTGGCCACCGTCGGCGTCTCGCCCGACCACCAGGGCAAGGGTCTGGGCAGCGCCGTCGTGCTCCCCGGA
GTGGAGGCGGCCGAGCGCGCCGGGGTGCCCGCCTTCCTGGAGACCTCCGCGCCCCGCAACCTCCCCTTCT
ACGAGCGGCTCGGCTTCACCGTCACCGCCGACGTCGAGGTGCCCGAAGGACCGCGCACCTGGTGCATGAC
CCGCAAGCCCGGTGCCGAAGGTAGAGGTTCTCTCCTCACTTGTGGTGATGTTGAAGAAAACCCTGGTCCA
ATGTCTAGACTGGACAAGAGCAAAGTCATAAACGGAGCTCTGGAATTACTCAATGGTGTCGGTATCGAAG
GCCTGACGACAAGGAAACTCGCTCAAAAGCTGGGAGTTGAGCAGCCTACCCTGTACTGGCACGTGAAGAA
CAAGCGGGCCCTGCTCGATGCCCTGCCAATCGAGATGCTGGACAGGCATCATACCCACTTCTGCCCCCTG
GAAGGCGAGTCATGGCAAGACTTTCTGCGGAACAACGCCAAGTCATACCGCTGTGCTCTCCTCTCACATC
GCGACGGGGCTAAAGTGCATCTCGGCACCCGCCCAACAGAGAAACAGTACGAAACCCTGGAAAATCAGCT
CGCGTTCCTGTGTCAGCAAGGCTTCTCCCTGGAGAACGCACTGTACGCTCTGTCCGCCGTGGGCCACTTT
ACACTGGGCTGCGTATTGGAGGAACAGGAGCATCAAGTAGCAAAAGAGGAAAGAGAGACACCTACCACCG
ATTCTATGCCCCCACTTCTGAGACAAGCAATTGAGCTGTTCGACCGGCAGGGAGCCGAACCTGCCTTCCT
TTTCGGCCTGGAACTAATCATATGTGGCCTGGAGAAACAGCTAAAGTGCGAAAGCGGCGGGCCGACCGAC
GCCCTTGACGATTTTGACTTAGACATGCTCCCAGCCGATGCCCTTGACGACTTTGACCTTGATATGCTGC
CTGCTGACGCTCTTGACGATTTTGACCTTGACATGCTCCCCGGGTAACTAAGTAAGGATCGATCCAAGAT
ATCGTATTCTTAACTATGTTGCTCCTTTTACGCTATGTGGATACGCTGCTTTAATGCCTTTGTATCATGC
TATTGCTTCCCGTATGGCTTTCATTTTCTCCTCCTTGTATAAATCCTGGTTGCTGTCTCTTTATGAGGAG
TTGTGGCCCGTTGTCAGGCAACGTGGCGTGGTGTGCACTGTGTTTGCTGACGCAACCCCCACTGGTTGGG
GCATTGCCACCACCTGTCAGCTCCTTTCCGGGACTTTCGCTTTCCCCCTCCCTATTGCCACGGCGGAACT
CATCGCCGCCTGCCTTGCCCGCTGCTGGACAGGGGCTCGGCTGTTGGGCACTGACAATTCCGTGGTGTTG
TCGGGGAAGCTGACGTCCTTTCCATGGCTGCTCGCCTGTGTTGCCACCTGGATTCTGCGCGGGACGTCCT
TCTGCTACGTCCCTTCGGCCCTCAATCCAGCGGACCTTCCTTCCCGCGGCCTGCTGCCGGCTCTGCGGCC
TCTTCCGCGTCTTCGCCTTCGCCCTCAGACGAGTCGGATCTCCCTTTGGGCCGCCTCCCCGCCTGTTTCG
CCTCGGCGTCCGGACTAGAGGTACCTTTAAGACCAATGACTTACAAGGCAGCTGTAGATCTTAGCCACTT
TTTAAAAGAAAAGGGGGGACTGGAAGGGCTAATTCACTCCCAACGAAGACAAGATCTGCTTTTTGCTTGT
ACTGGGTCTCTCTGGTTAGACCAGATCTGAGCCTGGGAGCTCTCTGGCTAACTAGGGAACCCACTGCTTA
AGCCTCAATAAAGCTTGCCTTGAGTGCTTCAAGTAGTGTGTGCCCGTCTGTTGTGTGACTCTGGTAACTA
GAGATCCCTCAGACCCTTTTAGTCAGTGTGGAAAATCTCTAGCAGTAGTAGTTCATGTCATCTTATTATT
CAGTATTTATAACTTGCAAAGAAATGAATATCAGAGAGTGAGAGGAACTTGTTTATTGCAGCTTATAATG
GTTACAAATAAAGCAATAGCATCACAAATTTCACAAATAAAGCATTTTTTTCACTGCATTCTAGTTGTGG
TTTGTCCAAACTCATCAATGTATCTTATCATGTCTGGCTCTAGCTATCCCGCCCCTAACTCCGCCCATCC
CGCCCCTAACTCCGCCCAGTTCCGCCCATTCTCCGCCCCATGGCTGACTAATTTTTTTTATTTATGCAGA
GGCCGAGGCCGCCTCGGCCTCTGAGCTATTCCAGAAGTAGTGAGGAGGCTTTTTTGGAGGCCTTTCAAAT
ATGTATCCGCTCATGAGACAATAACCCTGATAAATGCTTCAATAATATTGAAAAAGGAAGAGTATGAGTA
TTCAACATTTCCGTGTCGCCCTTATTCCCTTTTTTGCGGCATTTTGCCTTCCTGTTTTTGCTCACCCAGA
AACGCTGGTGAAAGTAAAAGATGCTGAAGATCAGTTGGGTGCACGAGTGGGTTACATCGAACTGGATCTC
AACAGCGGTAAGATCCTTGAGAGTTTTCGCCCCGAAGAACGTTTTCCAATGATGAGCACTTTTAAAGTTC
TGCTATGTGGCGCGGTATTATCCCGTATTGACGCCGGGCAAGAGCAACTCGGTCGCCGCATACACTATTC
TCAGAATGACTTGGTTGAGTACTCACCAGTCACAGAAAAGCATCTTACGGATGGCATGACAGTAAGAGAA
TTATGCAGTGCTGCCATAACCATGAGTGATAACACTGCGGCCAACTTACTTCTGACAACGATCGGAGGAC
CGAAGGAGCTAACCGCTTTTTTGCACAACATGGGGGATCATGTAACTCGCCTTGATCGTTGGGAACCGGA
GCTGAATGAAGCCATACCAAACGACGAGCGTGACACCACGATGCCTGTAGCAATGGCAACAACGTTGCGC
AAACTATTAACTGGCGAACTACTTACTCTAGCTTCCCGGCAACAATTAATAGACTGGATGGAGGCGGATA
AAGTTGCAGGACCACTTCTGCGCTCGGCCCTTCCGGCTGGCTGGTTTATTGCTGATAAATCTGGAGCCGG
TGAGCGTGGGTCTCGCGGTATCATTGCAGCACTGGGGCCAGATGGTAAGCCCTCCCGTATCGTAGTTATC
TACACGACGGGGAGTCAGGCAACTATGGATGAACGAAATAGACAGATCGCTGAGATAGGTGCCTCACTGA
TTAAGCATTGGTAACTGTCAGACCAAGTTTACTCATATATACTTTAGATTGATTTAAAACTTCATTTTTA
ATTTAAAAGGATCTAGGTGAAGATCCTTTTTGATAATCTCATGACCAAAATCCCTTAACGTGAGTTTTCG
TTCCACTGAGCGTCAGACCCCGTAGAAAAGATCAAAGGATCTTCTTGAGATCCTTTTTTTCTGCGCGTAA
TCTGCTGCTTGCAAACAAAAAAACCACCGCTACCAGCGGTGGTTTGTTTGCCGGATCAAGAGCTACCAAC
TCTTTTTCCGAAGGTAACTGGCTTCAGCAGAGCGCAGATACCAAATACTGTTCTTCTAGTGTAGCCGTAG
TTAGGCCACCACTTCAAGAACTCTGTAGCACCGCCTACATACCTCGCTCTGCTAATCCTGTTACCAGTGG
CTGCTGCCAGTGGCGATAAGTCGTGTCTTACCGGGTTGGACTCAAGACGATAGTTACCGGATAAGGCGCA
GCGGTCGGGCTGAACGGGGGGTTCGTGCACACAGCCCAGCTTGGAGCGAACGACCTACACCGAACTGAGA
TACCTACAGCGTGAGCTATGAGAAAGCGCCACGCTTCCCGAAGGGAGAAAGGCGGACAGGTATCCGGTAA
GCGGCAGGGTCGGAACAGGAGAGCGCACGAGGGAGCTTCCAGGGGGAAACGCCTGGTATCTTTATAGTCC
TGTCGGGTTTCGCCACCTCTGACTTGAGCGTCGATTTTTGTGATGCTCGTCAGGGGGGCGGAGCCTATGG
AAAAACGCCAGCAACGCGGCCTTTTTACGGTTCCTGGCCTTTTGCTGGCCTTTTGCTCACATGTTCTTTC
CTGCGTTATCCCCTGATTCTGTGGATAACCGTATTACCGCCTTTGAGTGAGCTGATACCGCTCGCCGCAG
CCGAACGACCGAGCGCAGCGAGTCAGTGAGCGAGGAAGCGGAAGAGCGCCCAATACGCAAACCGCCTCTC
CCCGCGCGTTGGCCGATTCATTAATGCAGCTGGCACGACAGGTTTCCCGACTGGAAAGCGGGCAGTGAGC
GCAACGCAATTAATGTGAGTTAGCTCACTCATTAGGCACCCCAGGCTTTACACTTTATGCTTCCGGCTCG
TATGTTGTGTGGAATTGTGAGCGGATAACAATTTCACACAGGAAACAGCTATGACCATGATTACGCCAAG
CGCGCAATTAACCCTCACTAAAGGGAACAAAAGCTGGAGCTGCAAGCTTAATGTAGTCTTATGCAATACT
CTTGTAGTCTTGCAACATGGTAACGATGAGTTAGCAACATGCCTTACAAGGAGAGAAAAAGCACCGTGCA
TGCCGATTGGTGGAAGTAAGGTGGTACGATCGTGCCTTATTAGGAAGGCAACAGACGGGTCTGACATGGA
TTGGACGAACCACTGAATTGCCGCATTGCAGAGATATTGTATTTAAGTGCCTAGCTCGATACATAAACGG
GTCTCTCTGGTTAGACCAGATCTGAGCCTGGGAGCTCTCTGGCTAACTAGGGAACCCACTGCTTAAGCCT
CAATAAAGCTTGCCTTGAGTGCTTCAAGTAGTGTGTGCCCGTCTGTTGTGTGACTCTGGTAACTAGAGAT
CCCTCAGACCCTTTTAGTCAGTGTGGAAAATCTCTAGCAGTGGCGCCCGAACAGGGACTTGAAAGCGAAA
GGGAAACCAGAGGAGCTCTCTCGACGCAGGACTCGGCTTGCTGAAGCGCGCACGGCAAGAGGCGAGGGGC
GGCGACTGGTGAGTACGCCAAAAATTTTGACTAGCGGAGGCTAGAAGGAGAGAGATGGGTGCGAGAGCGT
CAGTATTAAGCGGGGGAGAATTAGATCGCGATGGGAAAAAATTCGGTTAAGGCCAGGGGGAAAGAAAAAA
TATAAATTAAAACATATAGTATGGGCAAGCAGGGAGCTAGAACGATTCGCAGTTAATCCTGGCCTGTTAG
AAACATCAGAAGGCTGTAGACAAATACTGGGACAGCTACAACCATCCCTTCAGACAGGATCAGAAGAACT
TAGATCATTATATAATACAGTAGCAACCCTCTATTGTGTGCATCAAAGGATAGAGATAAAAGACACCAAG
GAAGCTTTAGACAAGATAGAGGAAGAGCAAAACAAAAGTAAGACCACCGCACAGCAAGCGGCCGCTGATC
TTCAGACCTGGAGGAGGAGATATGAGGGACAATTGGAGAAGTGAATTATATAAATATAAAGTAGTAAAAA
TTGAACCATTAGGAGTAGCACCCACCAAGGCAAAGAGAAGAGTGGTGCAGAGAGAAAAAAGAGCAGTGGG
AATAGGAGCTTTGTTCCTTGGGTTCTTGGGAGCAGCAGGAAGCACTATGGGCGCAGCGTCAATGACGCTG
ACGGTACAGGCCAGACAATTATTGTCTGGTATAGTGCAGCAGCAGAACAATTTGCTGAGGGCTATTGAGG
CGCAACAGCATCTGTTGCAACTCACAGTCTGGGGCATCAAGCAGCTCCAGGCAAGAATCCTGGCTGTGGA
AAGATACCTAAAGGATCAACAGCTCCTGGGGATTTGGGGTTGCTCTGGAAAACTCATTTGCACCACTGCT
GTGCCTTGGAATGCTAGTTGGAGTAATAAATCTCTGGAACAGATTTGGAATCACACGACCTGGATGGAGT
GGGACAGAGAAATTAACAATTACACAAGCTTAATACACTCCTTAATTGAAGAATCGCAAAACCAGCAAGA
AAAGAATGAACAAGAATTATTGGAATTAGATAAATGGGCAAGTTTGTGGAATTGGTTTAACATAACAAAT
TGGCTGTGGTATATAAAATTATTCATAATGATAGTAGGAGGCTTGGTAGGTTTAAGAATAGTTTTTGCTG
TACTTTCTATAGTGAATAGAGTTAGGCAGGGATATTCACCATTATCGTTTCAGACCCACCTCCCAACCCC
GAGGGGAC
Features (pLannotate 1.2.2; 29 found; start..end, strand, type, name):
     41..158     +  misc_feature   cPPT/CTS: central polypurine tract and central termination sequence of HIV-1
    212..591     +  enhancer       CMV enhancer: human cytomegalovirus immediate early enhancer
    592..795     +  promoter       CMV promoter: human cytomegalovirus (CMV) immediate early promoter
    791..824     +  LTR            5' LTR (truncated) (fragment): truncated 5' long terminal repeat (LTR) from HIV-1
    840..858     +  promoter       T7 promoter: promoter for bacteriophage T7 RNA polymerase
    892..1248    +  CDS            VP1 (fragment): CAPSD_AAV2S - Experimental evidence at protein level: Swiss-Prot protein existence level 1. Capsid protein self-assembles to form an icosahedral capsid with a T=1 symmetry, about 22 nm in diameter, and consisting of 60 copies of three size variants of the capsid protein VP1, VP2 and VP3 which differ in their N-terminus. The capsid encapsulates the genomic ssDNA. Binds to host cell heparan sulfate and uses host ITGA5-ITGB1 as coreceptor on the cell surface to provide virion attachment to target cell. This attachment induces virion internalization predominantly through clathrin-dependent endocyt
   1280..1790    +  promoter       hPGK promoter: human phosphoglycerate kinase 1 promoter
   1800..2396    +  CDS            PuroR (fragment): puromycin N-acetyltransferase; pac from Streptomyces; confers resistance to puromycin
   2451..3148    +  CDS            rtTA3 (fragment): reverse tetracycline transactivator 3 activates expression from Tet-responsive promoters in the presence of doxycycline
   3078..3188    +  CDS            VP48: 3 tandem repeats of the minimal activation domain of herpes simplex virus VP16 (Cheng et al., 2013)
   3224..3772    +  misc_feature   WPRE (fragment): woodchuck hepatitis virus posttranscriptional regulatory element
   3798..3869    +  CDS            nef (fragment): NEF_HV1Z2 - Experimental evidence at protein level: Swiss-Prot protein existence level 1. Extracellular Nef protein targets CD4(+) T-lymphocytes for apoptosis by interacting with CXCR4 surface receptors. From Human immunodeficiency virus type 1 group M subtype D (isolate Z2/CDC-Z34) (HIV-1).
   3871..4104    +  LTR            3' LTR (ΔU3): self-inactivating 3' long terminal repeat (LTR) from HIV-1
   4176..4297    +  polyA_signal   SV40 poly(A) signal: SV40 polyadenylation signal
   4337..4472    +  rep_origin     SV40 ori: SV40 origin of replication
   4480..4543    +  promoter       AmpR promoter: bla
   4544..5404    +  CDS            AmpR: β-lactamase; bla; confers resistance to ampicillin, carbenicillin, and related antibiotics
   5575..6163    +  rep_origin     ori: high-copy-number ColE1/pMB1/pBR322/pUC origin of replication
   6346..6438    +  CDS            lacI (fragment): lac repressor; lacI; The lac repressor binds to the lac operator to inhibit transcription in E. coli. This inhibition can be relieved by adding lactose or isopropyl-β-D-thiogalactopyranoside (IPTG).
   6451..6472    +  protein_bind   CAP binding site: CAP binding activates transcription in the presence of cAMP. E. coli catabolite activator protein
   6487..6517    +  promoter       lac promoter: promoter for the E. coli lac operon
   6525..6541    +  protein_bind   lac operator: The lac repressor binds to the lac operator to inhibit transcription in E. coli. This inhibition can be relieved by adding lactose or isopropyl-β-D-thiogalactopyranoside (IPTG). lac repressor encoded by lacI
   6586..6604    +  promoter       T3 promoter: promoter for bacteriophage T3 RNA polymerase
   6632..6858    +  promoter       RSV promoter: Rous sarcoma virus enhancer/promoter
   6859..7039    +  LTR            5' LTR (truncated): truncated 5' long terminal repeat (LTR) from HIV-1
   7086..7211    +  misc_feature   HIV-1 Ψ: packaging signal of human immunodeficiency virus type 1
   7195..7558    +  CDS            HIV-1 gag (fragment): gag protein from human immunodeficiency virus 1; gag
   7704..7937    +  misc_feature   RRE: The Rev response element (RRE) of HIV-1 allows for Rev-dependent mRNA export from the nucleus to the cytoplasm.
   8314..8338    +  CDS            Rev (fragment): human immunodeficiency virus 1 (HIV-1) Rev protein; rev; enhances nuclear export of unspliced and incompletely spliced viral mRNAs
