[The description below was written by a language model from this plasmid's Addgene catalogue record and pLannotate feature annotations shown in this document.]
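Description:
pCW57-CMV-MAAP2 is a third-generation, self-inactivating HIV-1 lentiviral transfer plasmid built on the pCW57.1 backbone, made to express the membrane-associated accessory protein of adeno-associated virus 2 (MAAP2, wild type) in mammalian cells. It can be used either by direct transfection or after packaging into lentivirus for stable integration. In bacteria it is maintained through a ColE1/pUC-type origin and selected with ampicillin via β-lactamase. The catalogue entry lists it as low copy, grown in a recombination-reducing strain, as is common for LTR-containing plasmids.

The viral genome is transcribed from an RSV promoter fused to a truncated 5' LTR. It carries the Ψ packaging signal with a partial gag sequence, the RRE for Rev-dependent nuclear export, the cPPT/CTS, a WPRE and a ΔU3 3' LTR, followed by an SV40 poly(A) signal and SV40 origin. Within this frame, the CMV immediate-early enhancer and promoter drive the insert constitutively, and no Tet-responsive promoter is annotated in the map. The annotation tool labels the insert as a fragment of AAV2 VP1. This is expected, because MAAP is encoded in an alternative reading frame overlapping the N-terminal part of the capsid gene. The insert was cloned between AgeI and BamHI sites.

Downstream, a human PGK promoter drives puromycin N-acetyltransferase followed by rtTA3. The transactivator is a backbone carry-over that has no annotated target promoter in this plasmid. Puromycin selects transduced or transfected cells. The associated publication concerns evolving MAAP variants to improve AAV production, so this wild-type construct plausibly serves as a way to supply MAAP2 in trans or as a reference for comparison.
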