Addgene plasmid #218244: pCW57-CMV-MAAP2
Purpose: 1) Ectopic expression of MAAP2 protein in mammalian cells. 2) Packaging MAAP2 sequence into lentivirus for stable expression in mammalian cells.
Depositing lab: David Schaffer. Depositing organization: University of California, Berkeley. Publication: Evolving membrane-associated accessory protein variants for improved adeno-associated virus production. Schieferecke AJ, Lee H, Chen A, Kilaru V, Krish Williams J, Schaffer DV. Mol Ther. 2024 Feb 7;32(2):340-351. doi: 10.1016/j.ymthe.2023.12.015. Epub 2023 Dec 18. PubMed 38115579.
Backbone
  Vector backbone: pCW57.1
  Vector type: Lentiviral
  Selectable markers: Puromycin
Growth in bacteria
  Bacterial resistance: Ampicillin, 100 μg/mL
  Growth temperature: 37°C
  Growth strain: NEB Stable
  Copy number: Low Copy
Gene/Insert
  Gene/Insert name: Membrane-Associated Accessory Protein from Adeno-Associated Virus 2 driven by CMV promoter (alt names: MAAP2; MAAP-WT2)
  Species: Adeno-Associated Virus
  Promoter: CMV
  Cloning method: Restriction Enzyme; 5′ cloning site AgeI (unknown if destroyed); 3′ cloning site BamHI (unknown if destroyed)
Terms and licenses: Academic/Nonprofit Terms; Industry Terms: Not Available to Industry
How to cite: pCW57-CMV-MAAP2 was a gift from David Schaffer (Addgene plasmid # 218244 ; http://n2t.net/addgene:218244 ; RRID:Addgene_218244)
