>Addgene plasmid #218244 | pCW57-CMV-MAAP2 | depositor partial sequence | sequence record 425256 | MAAP2 (MAAP-WT2) ORF
ATGGCCCACCACCACCAAAGCCCGCAGAGCGGCATAAGGACGACAGCAGGGGTCTTGTGCTTCCTGGGTA
CAAGTACCTCGGACCCTTCAACGGACTCGACAAGGGAGAGCCGGTCAACGAGGCAGACGCCGCGGCCCTC
GAGCACGACAAAGCCTACGACCGGCAGCTCGACAGCGGAGACAACCCGTACCTCAAGTACAACCACGCCG
ACGCGGAGTTTCAGGAGCGCCTTAAAGAAGATACGTCTTTTGGGGGCAACCTCGGACGAGCAGTCTTCCA
GGCGAAAAAGAGGGTTCTTGAACCTCTGGGCCTGGTTGAGGAACCTGTTAAGACGGCTCCGGGAAAAAAG
AGGCCGGTAA
